>Addgene plasmid #212454 | pTwist-SARS-CoV-2 Spike-deltaC18 EG.5.1 | addgene full sequence | sequence record 458339 | Addgene NGS Result
ATGTTTGTGTTCCTCGTTCTCCTGCCCCTCGTTTCTTCCCAATGCGTGAACCTCATAACTAGAACGCAGT
CTTACACGAACTCTTTTACTCGTGGAGTATACTATCCCGATAAAGTCTTTAGGTCCAGTGTCCTTCATTC
TACTCATGACCTTTTCCTGCCATTCTTCTCAAATGTCACCTGGTTCCATGCTATCCACGTTTCTGGCACC
AACGGAACTAAACGATTTGATAATCCCGCCTTGCCATTTAACGATGGCGTATACTTTGCCTCAACGGAGA
AGTCCAACATTATCCGGGGATGGATATTTGGCACCACCCTGGACTCCAAGACACAGTCTCTCCTCATTGT
GAACAACGCCACCAATGTCGTCATCAAAGTCTGTGAATTTCAATTTTGTAACGATCCCTTTCTCGATGTT
TATCAGAAGAATAACAAGTCTTGGATGGAGTCAGAGTTCCGCGTTTACAGTTCCGCTAACAACTGTACTT
TTGAGTACGTTTCCCAACCATTTCTCATGGATCTTGAAGGGAAGGAAGGCAACTTCAAGAATCTCCGCGA
ATTTGTGTTTAAGAATATAGACGGCTACTTCAAAATTTATAGCAAGCATACCCCGATAAATCTGGAGCGG
GATCTCCCTCAAGGCTTCTCCGCGTTGGAACCCCTCGTGGACTTGCCGATTGGCATCAACATCACCCGGT
TCCAAACCCTTCTTGCCCTTCATCGAAGCTACCTCACGCCTGTCGACAGTAGTAGTGGTTGGACAGCGGG
CGCAGCAGCCTACTATGTGGGATATTTGCAACCACGCACCTTTCTTCTCAAATATAACGAAAACGGAACA
ATTACCGATGCCGTAGACTGTGCCCTCGATCCCCTGTCCGAAACTAAATGCACACTCAAGTCCTTCACAG
TTGAGAAAGGCATATACCAAACCAGTAACTTCCGCGTCCAACCCACCGAATCCATTGTTCGATTCCCTAA
CATCACCAATTTGTGTCCTTTCCATGAAGTATTTAATGCCACTACATTTGCATCAGTTTATGCCTGGAAT
CGCAAGCGAATATCAAATTGTGTTGCAGATTATAGTGTCATCTATAATTTCGCACCATTCTTCGCTTTTA
AGTGTTATGGGGTCAGCCCTACGAAATTGAATGACTTGTGTTTTACCAACGTTTACGCAGATTCTTTCGT
CATACGCGGCAACGAAGTCAGCCAGATTGCACCGGGGCAAACCGGAAATATAGCAGACTATAATTATAAG
TTGCCGGATGACTTCACCGGCTGCGTTATAGCATGGAACTCCAATAAGCTCGATTCAAAACCCAGCGGCA
ACTATAATTATCTTTACCGCCTGTTACGCAAGTCAAAGCTGAAGCCCTTTGAACGTGACATCTCCACCGA
AATTTATCAAGCTGGCAACAAACCATGTAATGGAGTGGCAGGGCCTAACTGTTATTCTCCCCTTCAATCA
TACGGATTTCGACCAACATATGGGGTGGGCCATCAACCATATCGGGTGGTAGTCTTGAGCTTTGAGCTGC
TCCACGCACCGGCTACAGTTTGCGGACCGAAGAAAAGCACTAACCTGGTGAAGAATAAATGTGTGAACTT
CAACTTTAATGGGCTCACCGGAACAGGGGTGCTGACAGAATCAAACAAGAAATTTCTCCCTTTTCAACAA
TTTGGTAGAGACATTGCCGATACCACAGATGCCGTCCGCGATCCGCAAACACTGGAAATCCTCGATATAA
CACCCTGTAGCTTCGGCGGGGTCAGCGTGATAACTCCCGGAACGAACACATCCAACCAAGTGGCTGTCCT
GTATCAAGGTGTCAACTGTACCGAAGTCCCTGTGGCGATACACGCCGACCAACTGACACCCACCTGGAGA
GTCTACTCAACAGGTTCCAATGTCTTTCAAACTAGAGCGGGTTGTCTCATTGGCGCTGAGTATGTCAATA
ATTCATACGAATGTGATATTCCTATTGGGGCAGGAATCTGTGCGTCTTATCAAACTCAAACGAAATCACA
CCGGCGCGCTCGCTCAGTAGCCAGCCAGTCCATAATCGCCTATACCATGAGTCTCGGGGCTGAGAACTCC
GTGGCTTATTCAAACAATTCCATCGCAATCCCAACTAACTTTACCATTAGCGTTACCACGGAAATCTTGC
CCGTCAGCATGACTAAGACGAGCGTAGACTGTACGATGTATATCTGTGGGGATTCCACCGAGTGTAGCAA
CCTCTTGCTTCAATACGGGTCTTTCTGTACTCAACTCAAACGAGCATTGACCGGAATTGCGGTCGAACAA
GACAAGAATACCCAAGAGGTGTTCGCACAAGTAAAGCAAATATACAAAACGCCGCCAATCAAATATTTTG
GCGGGTTTAATTTTAGCCAAATACTGCCAGACCCATCTAAGCCTTCAAAACGCAGCTTTATCGAGGATCT
GCTGTTCAACAAAGTTACGTTGGCTGACGCGGGTTTCATTAAGCAGTATGGGGATTGTTTGGGAGACATT
GCGGCCCGCGACCTTATCTGTGCTCAAAAATTCAATGGGTTGACAGTTCTGCCCCCTCTGCTCACTGATG
AGATGATTGCACAGTATACATCAGCATTGTTGGCAGGAACCATTACATCCGGCTGGACTTTTGGCGCGGG
TGCGGCCCTTCAAATACCTTTCGCTATGCAAATGGCTTACAGATTCAATGGGATTGGTGTCACGCAAAAT
GTATTGTATGAAAATCAGAAGCTGATCGCTAATCAATTTAACAGCGCGATTGGCAAGATCCAAGATTCAC
TGTCAAGCACAGCGTCCGCCCTCGGCAAACTCCAAGATGTTGTGAATCATAACGCCCAGGCCCTGAATAC
CCTCGTGAAGCAACTGAGTTCTAAATTCGGCGCAATCTCCAGCGTCCTCAACGACATATTGTCCAGACTT
GATAAGGTGGAAGCCGAGGTGCAAATTGATCGGCTCATCACAGGCAGGCTCCAGTCACTCCAAACTTATG
TGACACAACAGTTGATCCGGGCTGCTGAGATACGAGCAAGCGCCAACCTGGCCGCCACTAAAATGTCAGA
GTGCGTGCTCGGGCAGTCCAAACGGGTTGACTTTTGTGGCAAGGGCTATCACTTGATGTCCTTCCCCCAA
TCCGCCCCACATGGAGTGGTCTTTCTCCACGTCACTTATGTCCCTGCTCAAGAGAAGAACTTTACGACAG
CTCCAGCAATCTGTCACGATGGCAAAGCGCACTTTCCCAGGGAAGGCGTTTTCGTCAGTAATGGCACGCA
TTGGTTTGTGACCCAAAGGAATTTCTATGAACCCCAAATCATAACCACTGACAATACATTTGTCTCAGGC
AACTGTGATGTGGTCATTGGGATCGTGAACAACACGGTATATGATCCCCTGCAACCCGAGTTGGATAGCT
TCAAAGAGGAATTGGATAAATACTTTAAGAATCATACTTCACCCGATGTTGATCTCGGGGACATATCAGG
AATAAATGCAAGTGTCGTCAACATTCAGAAAGAGATTGATCGCCTTAATGAGGTCGCCAAGAACTTGAAT
GAATCTTTGATCGACTTGCAAGAACTGGGCAAATACGAACAATATATTAAATGGCCCTGGTACATTTGGT
TGGGCTTTATCGCCGGACTTATAGCTATCGTTATGGTCACAATTATGTTGTGCTGTATGACTAGCTGTTG
TTCCTGCTTGAAAGGATGTTGCAGTTGCGGATCTTGTTGTAAATAAAGGATCCTCTAGAAGTTGTCTCCT
CCTGCACTGACTGACTGATACAATCGATTTCTGGATCCGCAGGCCTAATCAACCTCTGGATTACAAAATT
TGTGAAAGATTGACTGGTATTCTTAACTATGTTGCTCCTTTTACGCTATGTGGATACGCTGCTTTAATGC
CTTTGTATCATGCTATTGCTTCCCGTATGGCTTTCATTTTCTCCTCCTTGTATAAATCCTGGTTGCTGTC
TCTTTATGAGGAGTTGTGGCCCGTTGTCAGGCAACGTGGCGTGGTGTGCACTGTGTTTGCTGACGCAACC
CCCACTGGTTGGGGCATTGCCACCACCTGTCAGCTCCTTTCCGGGACTTTCGCTTTCCCCCTCCCTATTG
CCACGGCGGAACTCATCGCCGCCTGCCTTGCCCGCTGCTGGACAGGGGCTCGGCTGTTGGGCACTGACAA
TTCCGTGGTGTTGTCGGGGAAGCTGACGTCCTTTCCATGGCTGCTCGCCTGTGTTGCCACCTGGATTCTG
CGCGGGACGTCCTTCTGCTACGTCCCTTCGGCCCTCAATCCAGCGGACCTTCCTTCCCGCGGCCTGCTGC
CGGCTCTGCGGCCTCTTCCGCGTCTTCGCCTTCGCCCTCAGACGAGTCGGATCTCCCTTTGGGCCGCCTC
CCCGCCTGTCTAGCTTGACTGACTGAGATACAGCGTACCTTCAGCTCACAGACATGATAAGATACATTGA
TGAGTTTGGACAAACCACAACTAGAATGCAGTGAAAAAAATGCTTTATTTGTGAAATTTGTGATGCTATT
GCTTTATTTGTAACCATTATAAGCTGCAATAAACAAGTTAACAACAACAATTGCATTCATTTTATGTTTC
AGGTTCAGGGGGAGGTGTGGGAGGTTTTTTAAAGCAAGTAAAACCTCTACAAATGTGGTATTGGCCCATC
TCTATCGGTATCGTAGCATAACCCCTTGGGGCCTCTAAACGGGTCTTGAGGGGTTTTTTGTGCCCCTCGG
GCCGGATTGCTATCTACCGGCATTGGCGCAGAAAAAAATGCCTGATGCGACGCTGCGCGTCTTATACTCC
CACATATGCCAGATTCAGCAACGGATACGGCTTCCCCAACTTGCCCACTTCCATACGTGTCCTCCTTACC
AGAAATTTATCCTTAAGGTCGTCAGCTATCCTGCAGGCGATCTCTCGATTTCGATCAAGACATTCCTTTA
ATGGTCTTTTCTGGACACCACTAGGGGTCAGAAGTAGTTCATCAAACTTTCTTCCCTCCCTAATCTCATT
GGTTACCTTGGGCTATCGAAACTTAATTAAGCGATCTGCATCTCAATTAGTCAGCAACCATAGTCCCGCC
CCTAACTCCGCCCATCCCGCCCCTAACTCCGCCCAGTTCCGCCCATTCTCCGCCCCATCGCTGACTAATT
TTTTTTATTTATGCAGAGGCCGAGGCCGCCTCGGCCTCTGAGCTATTCCAGAAGTAGTGAGGAGGCTTTT
TTGGAGGCCTAGGCTTTTGCAAAGGAGGTAGCCAACATGATTGAACAAGATGGATTGCACGCAGGTTCTC
CCGCCGCTTGGGTGGAGAGGCTATTCGGCTATGACTGGGCACAACAGACAATCGGCTGCTCTGATGCCGC
CGTGTTCCGGCTGTCAGCGCAGGGGCGCCCGGTTCTTTTTGTCAAGACCGACCTGTCCGGTGCCCTGAAT
GAACTCCAGGACGAGGCAGCGCGGCTATCGTGGCTGGCCACGACGGGCGTTCCTTGCGCAGCTGTGCTCG
ACGTTGTCACTGAAGCGGGAAGGGACTGGCTGCTATTGGGCGAAGTGCCGGGGCAGGATCTCCTGTCATC
TCACCTTGCTCCTGCCGAGAAAGTATCCATCATGGCTGATGCAATGCGGCGGCTGCATACGCTTGATCCG
GCTACCTGCCCATTCGACCACCAAGCGAAACATCGCATCGAGCGAGCACGTACTCGGATGGAAGCCGGTC
TTGTCGATCAGGATGATCTGGACGAAGAGCATCAGGGGCTCGCGCCAGCCGAACTGTTCGCCAGGCTCAA
GGCGCGGATGCCCGACGGCGAGGATCTCGTCGTGACCCACGGCGATGCCTGCTTGCCGAATATCATGGTG
GAAAATGGCCGCTTTTCTGGATTCATCGACTGTGGCCGGCTGGGTGTGGCGGACCGCTATCAGGACATAG
CGTTGGCTACCCGTGATATTGCTGAAGAGCTTGGCGGCGAATGGGCTGACCGCTTCCTCGTGCTTTACGG
TATCGCCGCTCCCGATTCGCAGCGCATCGCCTTCTATCGCCTTCTTGACGAGTTCTTCTAGTATGTAAGC
CCTGTGCCTTCTAGTTGCCAGCCATCTGTTGTTTGCCCCTCCCCCGTGCCTTCCTTGACCCTGGAAGGTG
CCACTCCCACTGTCCTTTCCTAATAAAATGAGGAAATTGCATCGCATTGTCTGAGTAGGTGTCATTCTAT
TCTGGGGGGTGGGGTGGGGCAGGACAGCAAGGGGGAGGATTGGGAAGACAATAGCAGGCATGCTGGGGAT
GCGGTGGGCTCTATGGTTAATTAACCAGTCAAGTCAGCTACTTGGCGAGATCGACTTGTCTGGGTTTCGA
CTACGCTCAGAATTGCGTCAGTCAAGTTCGATCTGGTCCTTGCTATTGCACCCGTTCTCCGATTACGAGT
TTCATTTAAATCATGTGAGCAAAAGGCCAGCAAAAGGCCAGGAACCGTAAAAAGGCCGCGTTGCTGGCGT
TTTTCCATAGGCTCCGCCCCCCTGACGAGCATCACAAAAATCGACGCTCAAGTCAGAGGTGGCGAAACCC
GACAGGACTATAAAGATACCAGGCGTTTCCCCCTGGAAGCTCCCTCGTGCGCTCTCCTGTTCCGACCCTG
CCGCTTACCGGATACCTGTCCGCCTTTCTCCCTTCGGGAAGCGTGGCGCTTTCTCATAGCTCACGCTGTA
GGTATCTCAGTTCGGTGTAGGTCGTTCGCTCCAAGCTGGGCTGTGTGCACGAACCCCCCGTTCAGCCCGA
CCGCTGCGCCTTATCCGGTAACTATCGTCTTGAGTCCAACCCGGTAAGACACGACTTATCGCCACTGGCA
GCAGCCACTGGTAACAGGATTAGCAGAGCGAGGTATGTAGGCGGTGCTACAGAGTTCTTGAAGTGGTGGC
CTAACTACGGCTACACTAGAAGAACAGTATTTGGTATCTGCGCTCTGCTGAAGCCAGTTACCTTCGGAAA
AAGAGTTGGTAGCTCTTGATCCGGCAAACAAACCACCGCTGGTAGCGGTGGTTTTTTTGTTTGCAAGCAG
CAGATTACGCGCAGAAAAAAAGGATCTCAAGAAGATCCTTTGATCTTTTCTACGGGGTCTGACGCTCAGT
GGAACGAAAACTCACGTTAAGGGATTTTGGTCATGAGATTATCAAAAAGGATCTTCACCTAGATCCTTTT
AAATTAAAAATGAAGTTTTAAATCAATCTAAAGTATATATGAGTAAACTTGGTCTGACAGTTACCAATGC
TTAATCAGTGAGGCACCTATCTCAGCGATCTGTCTATTTCGTTCATCCATAGTTGCATTTAAATTTCCGA
ACTCTCCAAGGCCCTCGTCGGAAAATCTTCAAACCTTTCGTCCGATCCATCTTGCAGGCTACCTCTCGAA
CGAACTATCGCAAGTCTCTTGGCCGGCCTTGCGCCTTGGCTATTGCTTGGCAGCGCCTATCGCCAGGTAT
TACTCCAATCCCGAATATCCGAGATCGGGATCACCCGAGAGAAGTTCAACCTACATCCTCAATCCCGATC
TATCCGAGATCCGAGGAATATCGAAATCGGGGCGCGCCTGGTGTACCGAGAACGATCCTCTCAGTGCGAG
TCTCGACGATCCATATCGTTGCTTGGCAGTCAGCCAGTCGGAATCCAGCTTGGGACCCAGGAAGTCCAAT
CGTCAGATATTGTACTCAAGCCTGGTCACGGCAGCGTACCGATCTGTTTAAACCTAGATATTGATAGTCT
GATCGGTCAACGTATAATCGAGTCCTAGCTTTTGCAAACATCTATCAAGAGACAGGATCAGCAGGAGGCT
TTCGCATGAGTATTCAACATTTCCGTGTCGCCCTTATTCCCTTTTTTGCGGCATTTTGCCTTCCTGTTTT
TGCTCACCCAGAAACGCTGGTGAAAGTAAAAGATGCTGAAGATCAGTTGGGTGCGCGAGTGGGTTACATC
GAACTGGATCTCAACAGCGGTAAGATCCTTGAGAGTTTTCGCCCCGAAGAACGCTTTCCAATGATGAGCA
CTTTTAAAGTTCTGCTATGTGGCGCGGTATTATCCCGTATTGACGCCGGGCAAGAGCAACTCGGTCGCCG
CATACACTATTCTCAGAATGACTTGGTTGAGTATTCACCAGTCACAGAAAAGCATCTTACGGATGGCATG
ACAGTAAGAGAATTATGCAGTGCTGCCATAACCATGAGTGATAACACTGCGGCCAACTTACTTCTGACAA
CGATTGGAGGACCGAAGGAGCTAACCGCTTTTTTGCACAACATGGGGGATCATGTAACTCGCCTTGATCG
TTGGGAACCGGAGCTGAATGAAGCCATACCAAACGACGAGCGTGACACCACGATGCCTGTAGCAATGGCA
ACAACCTTGCGTAAACTATTAACTGGCGAACTACTTACTCTAGCTTCCCGGCAACAGTTGATAGACTGGA
TGGAGGCGGATAAAGTTGCAGGACCACTTCTGCGCTCGGCCCTTCCGGCTGGCTGGTTTATTGCTGATAA
ATCTGGAGCCGGTGAGCGTGGGTCTCGCGGTATCATTGCAGCACTGGGGCCAGATGGTAAGCCCTCCCGT
ATCGTAGTTATCTACACGACGGGGAGTCAGGCAACTATGGATGAACGAAATAGACAGATCGCTGAGATAG
GTGCCTCACTGATTAAGCATTGGTAACCGATTCTAGGTGCATTGGCGCAGAAAAAAATGCCTGATGCGAC
GCTGCGCGTCTTATACTCCCACATATGCCAGATTCAGCAACGGATACGGCTTCCCCAACTTGCCCACTTC
CATACGTGTCCTCCTTACCAGAAATTTATCCTTAAGATCCCGAATCGTTTAAACTCGACTCTGGCTCTAT
CGAATCTCCGTCGTTTCGAGCTTACGCGAACAGCCGTGGCGCTCATTTGCTCGTCGGGCATCGAATCTCG
TCAGCTATCGTCAGCTTACCTTTTTGGCAGCGATCGCGGCTCCCGACATCTTGGACCATTAGCTCCACAG
GTATCTTCTTCCCTCTAGTGGTCATAACAGCAGCTTCAGCTACCTCTCAATTCAAAAAACCCCTCAAGAC
CCGTTTAGAGGCCCCAAGGGGTTATGCTATCAATCGTTGCGTTACACACACAAAAAACCAACACACATCC
ATCTTCGATGGATAGCGATTTTATTATCTAACTGCTGATCGAGTGTAGCCAGATCTAGTAATCAATTACG
GGGTCATTAGTTCATAGCCCATATATGGAGTTCCGCGTTACATAACTTACGGTAAATGGCCCGCCTGGCT
GACCGCCCAACGACCCCCGCCCATTGACGTCAATAATGACGTATGTTCCCATAGTAACGCCAATAGGGAC
TTTCCATTGACGTCAATGGGTGGAGTATTTACGGTAAACTGCCCACTTGGCAGTACATCAAGTGTATCAT
ATGCCAAGTACGCCCCCTATTGACGTCAATGACGGTAAATGGCCCGCCTGGCATTATGCCCAGTACATGA
CCTTATGGGACTTTCCTACTTGGCAGTACATCTACGTATTAGTCATCGCTATTACCATGCTGATGCGGTT
TTGGCAGTACATCAATGGGCGTGGATAGCGGTTTGACTCACGGGGATTTCCAAGTCTCCACCCCATTGAC
GTCAATGGGAGTTTGTTTTGGCACCAAAATCAACGGGACTTTCCAAAATGTCGTAACAACTCCGCCCCAT
TGACGCAAATGGGCGGTAGGCGTGTACGGTGGGAGGTCTATATAAGCAGAGCTGGTTTAGTGAACCGTCA
GATCGCCTGGAGACGCCATCCACGCTGTTTTGACCTCCATAGAAGACACCGGGACCGATCCAGCCTCCCC
TCGAAGCTTACATGTGGTACCGAGCTCGGATCCTGAGAACTTCAGGGTGAGTCTATGGGACCCTTGATGT
TTTCTTTCCCCTTCTTTTCTATGGTTAAGTTCATGTCATAGGAAGGGGAGAAGTAACAGGGTACACATAT
TGACCAAATCAGGGTAATTTTGCATTTGTAATTTTAAAAAATGCTTTCTTCTTTTAATATACTTTTTTGT
TTATCTTATTTCTAATACTTTCCCTAATCTCTTTCTTTCAGGGCAATAATGATACAATGTATCATGCCTC
TTTGCACCATTCTAAAGAATAACAGTGATAATTTCTGGGTTAAGGCAATAGCAATATTTCTGCATATAAA
TATTTCTGCATATAAATTGTAACTGATGTAAGAGGTTTCATATTGCTAATAGCAGCTACAATCCAGCTAC
CATTCTGCTTTTATTTTATGGTTGGGATAAGGCTGGATTATTCTGAGTCCAAGCTAGGCCCTTTTGCTAA
TCATGTTCATACCTCTTATCTTCCTCCCACAGCTCCTGGGCAACGTGCTGGTCTGTGTGCTGGCCCATCA
CTTTGGCAAAGGCGGCCGCC
Features (pLannotate 1.2.2; 21 found; start..end, strand, type, name):
      1..3753    +  CDS            S: SPIKE_SARS2 - Experimental evidence at protein level: Swiss-Prot protein existence level 1. [Spike glycoprotein]: May down-regulate host tetherin (BST2) by lysosomal degradation, thereby counteracting its antiviral activity. From Severe acute respiratory syndrome coronavirus 2 (2019-nCoV) (SARS-CoV-2).
   3827..4415    +  misc_feature   WPRE: woodchuck hepatitis virus posttranscriptional regulatory element
   4468..4589    -  polyA_signal   SV40 poly(A) signal: SV40 polyadenylation signal
   4612..4681    -  CDS            large T antigen (fragment): large T antigen from SV40 (simian virus 40)
   4704..4750    +  terminator     T7 terminator: transcription terminator for bacteriophage T7 RNA polymerase
   4780..4916    +  terminator     rrnG terminator: transcription terminator from the E. coli ribosomal RNA rrnG operon (Albrechtsen et al., 1991)
   4961..5032    +  misc_feature   3' β-globin insulator: insulator downstream of the human β-globin locus (Farrell et al., 2002)
   5077..5273    +  promoter       SV40 promoter: SV40 early promoter
   5287..6078    +  CDS            neo: KKA2_KLEPN - Also known as kan, nptII. Experimental evidence at protein level: Swiss-Prot protein existence level 1. Resistance to kanamycin, neomycin, paromomycin, ribostamycin, butirosin and gentamicin B. From Klebsiella pneumoniae.
   6092..6316    +  polyA_signal   bGH poly(A) signal: bovine growth hormone polyadenylation signal
   6512..7100    -  rep_origin     ori: high-copy-number ColE1/pMB1/pBR322/pUC origin of replication
   7272..7336    -  CDS            bla(M) (fragment): β-lactamase lacking the signal sequence; bla(M); allows cytosolic expression of β-lactamase
   7846..8706    +  CDS            AmpR: β-lactamase; bla; confers resistance to ampicillin, carbenicillin, and related antibiotics
   8719..8855    +  terminator     rrnG terminator: transcription terminator from the E. coli ribosomal RNA rrnG operon (Albrechtsen et al., 1991)
   9007..9078    +  misc_feature   5' β-globin insulator: insulator upstream of the human β-globin locus (Farrell et al., 2002)
   9083..9129    -  terminator     T7 terminator: transcription terminator for bacteriophage T7 RNA polymerase
   9147..9195    -  polyA_signal   poly(A) signal: synthetic polyadenylation signal
   9276..9579    +  enhancer       CMV enhancer: human cytomegalovirus immediate early enhancer
   9652..9669    -  promoter       CMV promoter (fragment): human cytomegalovirus (CMV) immediate early promoter
   9732..9783    +  promoter       CMVd2 promoter: truncated human cytomegalovirus (CMV) immediate early promoter that yields moderately reduced expression relative to the full-length promoter
   9917..10392   +  intron         β-globin intron: internally truncated intron from human β-globin
