[The description below was written by a language model from this plasmid's Addgene catalogue record and pLannotate feature annotations shown in this document.]
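Description:
pTwist-SARS-CoV-2 Spike-deltaC18 EG.5.1 is a mammalian expression plasmid of about 10.5 kb built on the Twist pTwist-CMV-BetaGlobin-WPRE-Neo backbone. It encodes the spike glycoprotein of the SARS-CoV-2 Omicron-lineage variant EG.5.1 for pseudovirus production. It is maintained in E. coli as a high-copy plasmid through a ColE1/pUC-type origin and is selected with ampicillin via the β-lactamase gene. A separate cassette, consisting of the SV40 early promoter, neo and the bGH polyadenylation signal, provides neomycin/G418-type selection in mammalian cells.

The spike open reading frame spans roughly 3.75 kb. As the name indicates, it lacks the last 18 C-terminal residues, a cytoplasmic-tail truncation commonly used to improve spike incorporation into pseudotyped particles. It carries the EG.5.1 mutation set listed by the depositor. This includes N-terminal domain deletions and substitutions, many receptor-binding domain changes such as F456L, F486P and N460K, and D614G, P681H and others in the remainder of the protein.

The catalogue entry lists the promoter as CAG. The annotated sequence instead shows a CMV enhancer with CMV promoter elements followed by a truncated human β-globin intron upstream of the insert, which matches the backbone name. Downstream, a WPRE enhances transcript stability and expression, and an SV40 poly(A) signal lies after it, although it is annotated on the opposite strand. β-globin insulator elements and bacterial and T7 terminators flank the units to limit read-through. The plasmid is typically co-transfected with packaging and reporter constructs to make spike-pseudotyped virus, and the associated study examined viral escape from vaccine-induced antibody immunity.
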