Addgene plasmid #212454: pTwist-SARS-CoV-2 Spike-deltaC18 EG.5.1
Purpose: Encodes SARS-CoV-2 variant EG.5.1 Spike for pseudovirus production
Depositing lab: Alejandro Balazs. Depositing organization: Massachusetts General Hospital. Publication: Ongoing evolution of SARS-CoV-2 drives escape from mRNA vaccine-induced humoral immunity. Roederer AL, Cao Y, Denis KS, Sheehan ML, Li CJ, Lam EC, Gregory DJ, Poznansky MC, Iafrate AJ, Canaday DH, Gravenstein S, Garcia-Beltran WF, Balazs AB. medRxiv [Preprint]. 2024 Mar 7:2024.03.05.24303815. doi: 10.1101/2024.03.05.24303815. PubMed 38496628.
Backbone
  Vector backbone: pTwist-CMV-BetaGlobin-WPRE-Neo
  Backbone manufacturer: Twist
  Vector type: Mammalian Expression
Growth in bacteria
  Bacterial resistance: Ampicillin, 100 μg/mL
  Growth temperature: 30°C
  Growth strain: DH5alpha
  Copy number: High Copy
Gene/Insert
  Gene/Insert name: SARS-CoV-2 Spike EG.5.1
  Species: Severe acute respiratory syndrome coronavirus 2
  Mutation: See Depositor Comments.
  Entrez Gene: S (a.k.a. GU280_gp02, spike glycoprotein)
  Promoter: CAG
  Cloning method: Ligation Independent Cloning
Terms and licenses: Academic/Nonprofit Terms; Industry Terms: Not Available to Industry
Depositor comments: Relevant mutations: T19I , deltaL24P25P26 , A27S , Q52H , V83A , G142D , deltaY144 , H146Q , Q183E , V213E , G252V , G339H , R346T , L368I , S371F , S373P , S375F , T376A , D405N , R408S , K417N , N440K , V445P , G446S , F456L , N460K , S477N , T478K , E484A , F486P , F490S , Q498R , N501Y , Y505H , D614G , H655Y , N679K , P681H , N764K , D796Y , Q954H , N969K Please visit https://www.medrxiv.org/content/10.1101/2024.03.05.24303815v1 for medRxiv preprint.
How to cite: pTwist-SARS-CoV-2 Spike-deltaC18 EG.5.1 was a gift from Alejandro Balazs (Addgene plasmid # 212454 ; http://n2t.net/addgene:212454 ; RRID:Addgene_212454)
